Addgene plasmid #99511: MIP-T3
Purpose: to express MIP-T3 in mammalian system
Depositing lab: Dong-Yan Jin. Publication: MIP-T3 is a negative regulator of innate type I IFN response. Ng MH, Ho TH, Kok KH, Siu KL, Li J, Jin DY. J Immunol. 2011 Dec 15;187(12):6473-82. doi: 10.4049/jimmunol.1100719. Epub 2011 Nov 11. PubMed 22079989.
Backbone
  Vector backbone: pTag2B
  Backbone manufacturer: Stratagene
  Backbone size w/o insert (bp): 4324
  Vector type: Mammalian Expression
Growth in bacteria
  Bacterial resistance: Kanamycin, 50 μg/mL
  Growth temperature: 37°C
  Growth strain: DH5alpha
  Copy number: High Copy
Gene/Insert
  Gene/Insert name: MIP-T3
  Species: H. sapiens (human)
  Insert size (bp): 2073
  Entrez Gene: TRAF3IP1 (a.k.a. CFAP116, FAP116, IFT54, MIP-T3, MIPT3, SLSN9)
  Promoter: CMV
  Tag / fusion protein: Flag (N terminal on backbone)
  Cloning method: Restriction Enzyme; 5′ cloning site BamHI (not destroyed); 3′ cloning site XhoI (not destroyed)
  Sequencing primers: 5′ CMV-F
Terms and licenses: Academic/Nonprofit Terms; Industry Terms: Not Available to Industry
How to cite: MIP-T3 was a gift from Dong-Yan Jin (Addgene plasmid # 99511 ; http://n2t.net/addgene:99511 ; RRID:Addgene_99511)
