[The description below was written by a language model from this plasmid's Addgene catalogue record and pLannotate feature annotations shown in this document.]
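Description:
MIP-T3 is a mammalian expression plasmid built on the Stratagene pTag2B backbone (a pCMV-Tag-type vector) that carries the human TRAF3IP1 coding sequence, also known as MIP-T3 or IFT54, for expression in mammalian cells. The insert, listed as about 2.1 kb, was cloned between BamHI and XhoI sites that remain intact. It sits downstream of the human cytomegalovirus immediate-early enhancer and promoter and in frame with a backbone-encoded N-terminal FLAG epitope, so the protein can be detected or immunoprecipitated with anti-FLAG antibodies. The automated annotation labels the tag as a fragment of 3xFLAG, consistent with a single FLAG unit, and matches the open reading frame to the mouse Traf3ip1 protein entry. That match reflects homology-based annotation, since the catalogue record gives the species as human. An SV40 polyadenylation signal, preceded by remnants of SV40 small t intron and large T sequences, terminates the transcript. T3 and T7 phage promoters flank the cloning region and could support in vitro transcription or serve as sequencing primer sites.

The plasmid is propagated in E. coli through a high-copy ColE1/pUC-type origin and selected with kanamycin. The Tn5 NeoR/KanR gene is driven by tandem bacterial (bla) and SV40 early promoters and ends in an HSV TK polyadenylation signal, so the same marker confers kanamycin resistance in bacteria and G418 resistance in mammalian cells. An f1 origin allows single-stranded DNA production. The sequenced record is 6,157 nt, slightly shorter than the sum of the listed backbone and insert sizes. The associated study examined MIP-T3 as a negative regulator of the innate type I interferon response, and the construct suits overexpression and interaction experiments of that kind.
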