Features (pLannotate 1.2.2; 20 found; start..end, strand, type, name):
      6..594     +  rep_origin     ori: high-copy-number ColE1/pMB1/pBR322/pUC origin of replication
    769..1072    +  enhancer       CMV enhancer: human cytomegalovirus immediate early enhancer
   1073..1276    +  promoter       CMV promoter: human cytomegalovirus (CMV) immediate early promoter
   1322..1340    +  promoter       T3 promoter: promoter for bacteriophage T3 RNA polymerase
   1353..1376    +  misc_feature   MCS (fragment): pBluescript multiple cloning site
   1384..1408    +  CDS            3xFLAG (fragment): three tandem FLAG® epitope tags
   1423..3297    +  CDS            Traf3ip1: MIPT3_MOUSE - Also known as Ift54, Mipt3. Experimental evidence at protein level: Swiss-Prot protein existence level 1. Plays an inhibitory role on IL13 signaling by binding to IL13RA1. Involved in suppression of IL13-induced STAT6 phosphorylation, transcriptional activity and DNA-binding. Recruits TRAF3 and DISC1 to the microtubules (By similarity). Involved in epithelial morphogenesis and in the regulation of microtubule cytoskeleton organization. Is a negative regulator of microtubule stability, acting through the control of MAP4 levels (PubMed:26487268). Involved in ciliogenesis (PubMed:21
   3301..3321    +  misc_feature   MCS (fragment): pBluescript multiple cloning site
   3361..3379    -  promoter       T7 promoter: promoter for bacteriophage T7 RNA polymerase
   3389..3428    +  CDS            lacZα (fragment): LacZα fragment of β-galactosidase; lacZ fragment
   3438..3493    +  intron         small t intron (fragment): SV40 (simian virus 40) small t antigen intron
   3493..3630    +  CDS            large T antigen (fragment): large T antigen from SV40 (simian virus 40)
   3653..3774    +  polyA_signal   SV40 poly(A) signal: SV40 polyadenylation signal
   3808..4236    -  rep_origin     f1 ori (sequence partly withheld): f1 bacteriophage origin of replication; arrow indicates direction of (+) strand synthesis
   4263..4365    +  promoter       AmpR promoter: bla
   4369..4726    +  promoter       SV40 promoter: SV40 enhancer and early promoter
   4761..5555    +  CDS            NeoR/KanR: aminoglycoside phosphotransferase from Tn5; aph(3')-II (or nptII); confers resistance to neomycin, kanamycin, and G418 (Geneticin®)
   5576..5728    +  CDS            ble (fragment): BLE_KLEPN - Experimental evidence at protein level: Swiss-Prot protein existence level 1. Binding protein with a strong affinity to the bleomycin family of antibiotics. Binds to CL990; an antimitotic-antibiotic compound. From Klebsiella pneumoniae.
   5787..5834    +  polyA_signal   HSV TK poly(A) signal: herpes simplex virus thymidine kinase polyadenylation signal (Cole and Stacy, 1985)
   5925..5941    -  polyA_signal   bGH poly(A) signal (fragment): bovine growth hormone polyadenylation signal
>Addgene plasmid #99511 | MIP-T3 | addgene full sequence | sequence record 191031 | Addgene NGS Result
TCTTCTTGAGATCCTTTTTTTCTGCGCGTAATCTGCTGCTTGCAAACAAAAAAACCACCGCTACCAGCGG
TGGTTTGTTTGCCGGATCAAGAGCTACCAACTCTTTTTCCGAAGGTAACTGGCTTCAGCAGAGCGCAGAT
ACCAAATACTGTTCTTCTAGTGTAGCCGTAGTTAGGCCACCACTTCAAGAACTCTGTAGCACCGCCTACA
TACCTCGCTCTGCTAATCCTGTTACCAGTGGCTGCTGCCAGTGGCGATAAGTCGTGTCTTACCGGGTTGG
ACTCAAGACGATAGTTACCGGATAAGGCGCAGCGGTCGGGCTGAACGGGGGGTTCGTGCACACAGCCCAG
CTTGGAGCGAACGACCTACACCGAACTGAGATACCTACAGCGTGAGCTATGAGAAAGCGCCACGCTTCCC
GAAGGGAGAAAGGCGGACAGGTATCCGGTAAGCGGCAGGGTCGGAACAGGAGAGCGCACGAGGGAGCTTC
CAGGGGGAAACGCCTGGTATCTTTATAGTCCTGTCGGGTTTCGCCACCTCTGACTTGAGCGTCGATTTTT
GTGATGCTCGTCAGGGGGGCGGAGCCTATGGAAAAACGCCAGCAACGCGGCCTTTTTACGGTTCCTGGCC
TTTTGCTGGCCTTTTGCTCACATGTTCTTTCCTGCGTTATCCCCTGATTCTGTGGATAACCGTATTACCG
CCATGCATTAGTTATTAATAGTAATCAATTACGGGGTCATTAGTTCATAGCCCATATATGGAGTTCCGCG
TTACATAACTTACGGTAAATGGCCCGCCTGGCTGACCGCCCAACGACCCCCGCCCATTGACGTCAATAAT
GACGTATGTTCCCATAGTAACGCCAATAGGGACTTTCCATTGACGTCAATGGGTGGAGTATTTACGGTAA
ACTGCCCACTTGGCAGTACATCAAGTGTATCATATGCCAAGTACGCCCCCTATTGACGTCAATGACGGTA
AATGGCCCGCCTGGCATTATGCCCAGTACATGACCTTATGGGACTTTCCTACTTGGCAGTACATCTACGT
ATTAGTCATCGCTATTACCATGGTGATGCGGTTTTGGCAGTACATCAATGGGCGTGGATAGCGGTTTGAC
TCACGGGGATTTCCAAGTCTCCACCCCATTGACGTCAATGGGAGTTTGTTTTGGCACCAAAATCAACGGG
ACTTTCCAAAATGTCGTAACAACTCCGCCCCATTGACGCAAATGGGCGGTAGGCGTGTACGGTGGGAGGT
CTATATAAGCAGAGCTGGTTTAGTGAACCGTCAGATCCGCTAGCGATTACGCCAAGCTCGAAATTAACCC
TCACTAAAGGGAACAAAAGCTGGAGCTCCACCGCGGTGGCGGCCGCCACCATGGATTACAAGGATGACGA
CGATAAGAGCCCGGGCGGATCCATGAACGCGGCGGTGGTGAGGCGGACGCAGGAGGCGCTGGGGAAAGTG
ATTCGGAGGCCGCCGCTGACAGAGAAGCTGCTGAGCAAGCCCCCGTTCCGCTACCTGCACGACATCATCA
CGGAGGTGATTAGAATGACTGGTTTCATGAAGGGCCTCTACACAGACGCCGAGATGAAGTCTGATAATGT
GAAGGATAAAGATGCAAAAATTAGCTTCCTACAAAAGGCCATAGACGTGGTTGTAATGGTGTCGGGAGAG
CCACTGTTGGCCAAACCAGCCCGAATCGTGGCGGGGCATGAGCCTGAAAGAACAAACGAGCTGCTCCAGA
TAATTGGAAAATGCTGTCTCAACAAGCTCTCTAGTGACGATGCGGTGCGGAGGGTTTTAGCTGGAGAGAA
GGGAGAAGTGAAAGGCCGGGCCTCACTGACCTCAAGATCTCAGGAATTGGATAATAAGAATGTGCGAGAA
GAAGAGTCCAGAGTTCACAAAAATACAGAGGATAGAGGAGACGCTGAAATAAAAGAGAGAAGTACAAGCA
GAGATCGAAAACAGAAGGAAGAATTGAAAGAAGACCGCAAGCCAAGAGAAAAGGACAAGGACAAGGAGAA
GGCCAAGGAGAATGGCGGAAACAGACACAGAGAAGGGGAGAGAGAGAGAGCCAAAGCCCGGGCCAGGCCA
GACAGCGAGCGACAGAAAGACAGAGGCAACAGGGAGCGGGACAGAGACTCCGAGCGCAAGAAGGAGACAG
AGAGAAAGAGTGAGGGGGGGAAAGAGAAGGAGAGACTGAGAGACAGGGACCGAGAGCGCGACCGGGACAA
AGGGAAGGACAGGGACAGACGGAGAGTGAAAAACGGGGAGCACTCCTGGGACCTGGACAGGGAGAAGAAC
AGAGAGCATGACAAACCCGAGAAAAAGTCAGCAAGCTCAGGGGAGATGTCTAAAAAGTTATCAGATGGAA
CTTTTAAAGACTCCAAGGCTGAAACAGAGACTGAGATTTCCACTAGAGCTTCCAAGTCATTGACAACAAA
AACATCAAAACGGCGATCCAAAAATTCAGTGGAAGGTGACTCCACCAGTGATGCAGAAGGAGATGCTGGA
CCTGCTGGCCAAGATAAGTCTGAGGTGCCAGAGACTCCAGAAATTCCTAATGAGCTTTCATCCAACATCA
GAAGAATTCCTCGGCCTGGGAGTGCAAGACCAGCCCCTCCCCGGGTCAAACGGCAAGACAGCATGGAGGC
GCTACAAATGGATAGGTCAGGGAGTGGTAAAACCGTTTCAAATGTGATTACAGAGTCACACAATTCTGAC
AATGAAGAGGATGATCAATTTGTGGTGGAAGCTGCCCCTCAGCTCTCTGAAATGTCAGAAATTGAAATGG
TAACAGCAGTGGAACTAGAAGAAGAGGAGAAGCATGGTGGACTTGTGAAAAAAATTTTGGAGACGAAGAA
AGATTATGAGAAATTGCAGCAGTCACCCAAACCTGGGGAGAAGGAGCGATCTCTCTTTGAGTCGGCATGG
AAGAAGGAGAAGGACATCGTTTCCAAGGAGATAGAGAAGCTCCGCACGTCCATCCAGACCCTGTGCAAGA
GCGCACTTCCCCTGGGGAAGATCATGGACTACATCCAGGAAGACGTGGATGCCATGCAGAATGAGCTGCA
GATGTGGCACAGCGAGAACAGGCAGCACGCCGAGGCCCTGCAGCAGGAGCAGAGGATCACAGACTGTGCC
GTGGAGCCCTTAAAGGCTGAGCTCGCGGAGCTGGAGCAGCTGATCAAAGACCAGCAAGACAAGATCTGTG
CTGTGAAGGCCAACATCCTCAAGAATGAAGAAAAAATCCAGAAAATGGTATATAGTATCAATTTGACTTC
GAGAAGGTGACTCGAGGGGGGGCCCGGTACCTTAATTAATTAAGGTACCAGGTAAGTGTACCCAATTCGC
CCTATAGTGAGTCGTATTACAATTCACTCGATCGCCCTTCCCAACAGTTGCGCAGCCTGAATGGCGAATG
GAGATCCAATTTTTAAGTGTATAATGTGTTAAACTACTGATTCTAATTGTTTGTGTATTTTAGATTCACA
GTCCCAAGGCTCATTTCAGGCCCCTCAGTCCTCACAGTCTGTTCATGATCATAATCAGCCATACCACATT
TGTAGAGGTTTTACTTGCTTTAAAAAACCTCCCACACCTCCCCCTGAACCTGAAACATAAAATGAATGCA
ATTGTTGTTGTTAACTTGTTTATTGCAGCTTATAATGGTTACAAATAAAGCAATAGCATCACAAATTTCA
CAAATAAAGCATTTTTTTCACTGCATTCTAGTTGTGGTTTGTCCAAACTCATCAATGTATCTTAACGCGT
AAATTGTAAGCGTTAATATTTTGTTAAAATTCGCGTTAAATTTTTGTTAAATCAGCTCATTTTTTAACCA
ATAGGCCGAAATCGGCAAAATCCCTTATAAATCAAAAGAATAGACCGAGATAGGGT
[37 nt withheld, positions 3907-3943]
AAAGAACGTGGACTCCAACGTCAAAGG
[49 nt withheld, positions 3971-4019]
T
[91 nt withheld, positions 4021-4111]
G
[124 nt withheld, positions 4113-4236]
CAGGTGGCACTTTTCGGGGAAATGTGCGCGGAACCCCTATTTGTTTATTTTTCTAAATACATTCAAATAT
GTATCCGCTCATGAGACAATAACCCTGATAAATGCTTCAATAATATTGAAAAAGGAAGAATCCTGAGGCG
GAAAGAACCAGCTGTGGAATGTGTGTCAGTTAGGGTGTGGAAAGTCCCCAGGCTCCCCAGCAGGCAGAAG
TATGCAAAGCATGCATCTCAATTAGTCAGCAACCAGGTGTGGAAAGTCCCCAGGCTCCCCAGCAGGCAGA
AGTATGCAAAGCATGCATCTCAATTAGTCAGCAACCATAGTCCCGCCCCTAACTCCGCCCATCCCGCCCC
TAACTCCGCCCAGTTCCGCCCATTCTCCGCCCCATGGCTGACTAATTTTTTTTATTTATGCAGAGGCCGA
GGCCGCCTCGGCCTCTGAGCTATTCCAGAAGTAGTGAGGAGGCTTTTTTGGAGGCCTAGGCTTTTGCAAA
GATCGATCAAGAGACAGGATGAGGATCGTTTCGCATGATTGAACAAGATGGATTGCACGCAGGTTCTCCG
GCCGCTTGGGTGGAGAGGCTATTCGGCTATGACTGGGCACAACAGACAATCGGCTGCTCTGATGCCGCCG
TGTTCCGGCTGTCAGCGCAGGGGCGCCCGGTTCTTTTTGTCAAGACCGACCTGTCCGGTGCCCTGAATGA
ACTGCAAGACGAGGCAGCGCGGCTATCGTGGCTGGCCACGACGGGCGTTCCTTGCGCAGCTGTGCTCGAC
GTTGTCACTGAAGCGGGAAGGGACTGGCTGCTATTGGGCGAAGTGCCGGGGCAGGATCTCCTGTCATCTC
ACCTTGCTCCTGCCGAGAAAGTATCCATCATGGCTGATGCAATGCGGCGGCTGCATACGCTTGATCCGGC
TACCTGCCCATTCGACCACCAAGCGAAACATCGCATCGAGCGAGCACGTACTCGGATGGAAGCCGGTCTT
GTCGATCAGGATGATCTGGACGAAGAACATCAGGGGCTCGCGCCAGCCGAACTGTTCGCCAGGCTCAAGG
CGAGCATGCCCGACGGCGAGGATCTCGTCGTGACCCATGGCGATGCCTGCTTGCCGAATATCATGGTGGA
AAATGGCCGCTTTTCTGGATTCATCGACTGTGGCCGGCTGGGTGTGGCGGACCGCTATCAGGACATAGCG
TTGGCTACCCGTGATATTGCTGAAGAACTTGGCGGCGAATGGGCTGACCGCTTCCTCGTGCTTTACGGTA
TCGCCGCTCCCGATTCGCAGCGCATCGCCTTCTATCGCCTTCTTGACGAGTTCTTCTGAGCGGGACTCTG
GGGTTCGAAATGACCGACCAAGCGACGCCCAACCTGCCATCACGAGATTTCGATTCCACCGCCGCCTTCT
ATGAAAGGTTGGGCTTCGGAATCGTTTTCCGGGACGCCGGCTGGATGATCCTCCAGCGCGGGGATCTCAT
GCTGGAGTTCTTCGCCCACCCTAGGGGGAGGCTAACTGAAACACGGAAGGAGACAATACCGGAAGGAACC
CGCGCTATGACGGCAATAAAAAGACAGAATAAAACGCACGGTGTTGGGTCGTTTGTTCATAAACGCGGGG
TTCGGTCCCAGGGCTGGCACTCTGTCGATACCCCACCGAGACCCCATTGGGGCCAATACGCCCGCGTTTC
TTCCTTTTCCCCACCCCACCCCCCAAGTTCGGGTGAAGGCCCAGGGCTCGCAGCCAACGTCGGGGCGGCA
GGCCCTGCCATAGCCTCAGGTTACTCATATATACTTTAGATTGATTTAAAACTTCATTTTTAATTTAAAA
GGATCTAGGTGAAGATCCTTTTTGATAATCTCATGACCAAAATCCCTTAACGTGAGTTTTCGTTCCACTG
AGCGTCAGACCCCGTAGAAAAGATCAAAGGA
